>Addgene plasmid #132235 | pDONR221_SLC9B2 | addgene full sequence | sequence record 262891 | Addgene NGS Result
CTTTCCTGCGTTATCCCCTGATTCTGTGGATAACCGTATTACCGCCTTTGAGTGAGCTGATACCGCTCGC
CGCAGCCGAACGACCGAGCGCAGCGAGTCAGTGAGCGAGGAAGCGGAAGAGCGCCCAATACGCAAACCGC
CTCTCCCCGCGCGTTGGCCGATTCATTAATGCAGCTGGCACGACAGGTTTCCCGACTGGAAAGCGGGCAG
TGAGCGCAACGCAATTAATACGCGTACCGCTAGCCAGGAAGAGTTTGTAGAAACGCAAAAAGGCCATCCG
TCAGGATGGCCTTCTGCTTAGTTTGATGCCTGGCAGTTTATGGCGGGCGTCCTGCCCGCCACCCTCCGGG
CCGTTGCTTCACAACGTTCAAATCCGCTCCCGGCGGATTTGTCCTACTCAGGAGAGCGTTCACCGACAAA
CAACAGATAAAACGAAAGGCCCAGTCTTCCGACTGAGCCTTTCGTTTTATTTGATGCCTGGCAGTTCCCT
ACTCTCGCGTTAACGCTAGCATGGATGTTTTCCCAGTCACGACGTTGTAAAACGACGGCCAGTCTTAAGC
TCGGGCCCCAAATAATGATTTTATTTTGACTGATAGTGACCTGTTCGTTGCAACACATTGATGAGCAATG
CTTTTTTATAATGCCAACTTTGTACAAAAAAGCAGGCTCCACCATGGGCGACGAGGATAAGCGGATCACC
TACGAGGACTCCGAGCCATCTACCGGCATGAACTATACACCCTCTATGCACCAGGAGGCCCAGGAGGAGA
CCGTGATGAAGCTGAAGGGCATCGATGCCAATGAGCCAACAGAGGGCAGCATCCTGCTGAAGAGCTCCGA
GAAGAAGCTGCAGGAGACCCCAACAGAGGCAAACCACGTGCAGCGGCTGAGACAGATGCTGGCATGCCCA
CCTCACGGACTGCTGGACAGAGTGATCACCAATGTGACAATCATCGTGCTGCTGTGGGCCGTGGTGTGGT
CCATCACCGGATCTGAGTGCCTGCCAGGAGGAAACCTGTTCGGCATCATCATCCTGTTTTACTGTGCCAT
CATCGGCGGCAAGCTGCTGGGCCTGATCAAGCTGCCCACACTGCCACCCCTGCCTTCCCTGCTGGGAATG
CTGCTGGCAGGCTTCCTGATCAGGAATATCCCCGTGATCAACGACAATGTGCAGATCAAGCACAAGTGGT
CTAGCTCCCTGCGGAGCATCGCCCTGTCCATCATCCTGGTGAGAGCCGGCCTGGGCCTGGATTCTAAGGC
CCTGAAGAAGCTGAAGGGCGTGTGCGTGCGCCTGTCTATGGGACCTTGCATCGTGGAGGCATGTACCAGC
GCCCTGCTGGCACACTACCTGCTGGGACTGCCATGGCAGTGGGGCTTCATCCTGGGCTTTGTGCTGGGAG
CCGTGTCTCCTGCAGTGGTGGTGCCAAGCATGCTGCTGCTGCAGGGAGGAGGATATGGAGTGGAGAAGGG
AGTGCCTACACTGCTGATGGCAGCAGGCTCCTTCGACGATATCCTGGCCATCACCGGCTTTAACACATGT
CTGGGCATCGCCTTCAGCACCGGCTCCACAGTGTTTAATGTGCTGAGGGGCGTGCTGGAGGTGGTCATCG
GAGTGGCAACCGGATCCGTGCTGGGCTTCTTTATCCAGTACTTCCCCTCTAGGGACCAGGATAAGCTGGT
GTGCAAGCGCACATTCCTGGTGCTGGGACTGAGCGTGCTGGCCGTGTTTTCTAGCGTGCACTTCGGATTT
CCTGGATCCGGAGGACTGTGCACCCTGGTCATGGCCTTTCTGGCCGGCATGGGCTGGACATCCGAGAAGG
CCGAGGTGGAGAAGATCATCGCCGTGGCCTGGGATATCTTCCAGCCCCTGCTGTTTGGCCTGATCGGCGC
CGAGGTGTCTATCGCAAGCCTGAGGCCTGAGACCGTGGGACTGTGCGTGGCAACAGTGGGAATCGCCGTG
CTGATCCGCATCCTGACCACATTCCTGATGGTGTGCTTCGCCGGCTTTAACCTGAAGGAGAAGATCTTCA
TCAGCTTTGCCTGGCTGCCCAAGGCCACCGTGCAGGCAGCAATCGGATCCGTGGCCCTGGACACAGCACG
GTCTCACGGCGAGAAGCAGCTGGAGGACTATGGCATGGATGTGCTGACCGTGGCCTTTCTGAGCATCCTG
ATCACAGCCCCTATCGGATCCCTGCTGATCGGACTGCTGGGACCAAGACTGCTGCAGAAGGTGGAGCACC
AGAATAAGGATGAGGAGGTGCAGGGCGAGACCAGCGTGCAGGTGGACCCAGCTTTCTTGTACAAAGTTGG
CATTATAAGAAAGCATTGCTTATCAATTTGTTGCAACGAACAGGTCACTATCAGTCAAAATAAAATCATT
ATTTGCCATCCAGCTGATATCCCCTATAGTGAGTCGTATTACATGGTCATAGCTGTTTCCTGGCAGCTCT
GGCCCGTGTCTCAAAATCTCTGATGTTACATTGCACAAGATAAAAATATATCATCATGAACAATAAAACT
GTCTGCTTACATAAACAGTAATACAAGGGGTGTTATGAGCCATATTCAACGGGAAACGTCGAGGCCGCGA
TTAAATTCCAACATGGATGCTGATTTATATGGGTATAAATGGGCTCGCGATAATGTCGGGCAATCAGGTG
CGACAATCTATCGCTTGTATGGGAAGCCCGATGCGCCAGAGTTGTTTCTGAAACATGGCAAAGGTAGCGT
TGCCAATGATGTTACAGATGAGATGGTCAGACTAAACTGGCTGACGGAATTTATGCCTCTTCCGACCATC
AAGCATTTTATCCGTACTCCTGATGATGCATGGTTACTCACCACTGCGATCCCCGGAAAAACAGCATTCC
AGGTATTAGAAGAATATCCTGATTCAGGTGAAAATATTGTTGATGCGCTGGCAGTGTTCCTGCGCCGGTT
GCATTCGATTCCTGTTTGTAATTGTCCTTTTAACAGCGATCGCGTATTTCGTCTCGCTCAGGCGCAATCA
CGAATGAATAACGGTTTGGTTGATGCGAGTGATTTTGATGACGAGCGTAATGGCTGGCCTGTTGAACAAG
TCTGGAAAGAAATGCATAAACTTTTGCCATTCTCACCGGATTCAGTCGTCACTCATGGTGATTTCTCACT
TGATAACCTTATTTTTGACGAGGGGAAATTAATAGGTTGTATTGATGTTGGACGAGTCGGAATCGCAGAC
CGATACCAGGATCTTGCCATCCTATGGAACTGCCTCGGTGAGTTTTCTCCTTCATTACAGAAACGGCTTT
TTCAAAAATATGGTATTGATAATCCTGATATGAATAAATTGCAGTTTCATTTGATGCTCGATGAGTTTTT
CTAATCAGAATTGGTTAATTGGTTGTAACACTGGCAGAGCATTACGCTGACTTGACGGGACGGCGCAAGC
TCATGACCAAAATCCCTTAACGTGAGTTACGCGTCGTTCCACTGAGCGTCAGACCCCGTAGAAAAGATCA
AAGGATCTTCTTGAGATCCTTTTTTTCTGCGCGTAATCTGCTGCTTGCAAACAAAAAAACCACCGCTACC
AGCGGTGGTTTGTTTGCCGGATCAAGAGCTACCAACTCTTTTTCCGAAGGTAACTGGCTTCAGCAGAGCG
CAGATACCAAATACTGTTCTTCTAGTGTAGCCGTAGTTAGGCCACCACTTCAAGAACTCTGTAGCACCGC
CTACATACCTCGCTCTGCTAATCCTGTTACCAGTGGCTGCTGCCAGTGGCGATAAGTCGTGTCTTACCGG
GTTGGACTCAAGACGATAGTTACCGGATAAGGCGCAGCGGTCGGGCTGAACGGGGGGTTCGTGCACACAG
CCCAGCTTGGAGCGAACGACCTACACCGAACTGAGATACCTACAGCGTGAGCTATGAGAAAGCGCCACGC
TTCCCGAAGGGAGAAAGGCGGACAGGTATCCGGTAAGCGGCAGGGTCGGAACAGGAGAGCGCACGAGGGA
GCTTCCAGGGGGAAACGCCTGGTATCTTTATAGTCCTGTCGGGTTTCGCCACCTCTGACTTGAGCGTCGA
TTTTTGTGATGCTCGTCAGGGGGGCGGAGCCTATGGAAAAACGCCAGCAACGCGGCCTTTTTACGGTTCC
TGGCCTTTTGCTGGCCTTTTGCTCACATGTT
Features (pLannotate 1.2.2; 10 found; start..end, strand, type, name):
    121..213     +  CDS            lacI (fragment): lac repressor; lacI; The lac repressor binds to the lac operator to inhibit transcription in E. coli. This inhibition can be relieved by adding lactose or isopropyl-β-D-thiogalactopyranoside (IPTG).
    268..295     -  terminator     rrnB T2 terminator: transcription terminator T2 from the E. coli rrnB gene
    427..470     +  terminator     rrnB T1 terminator: Escherichia coli rrnB; transcription terminator T1 from the E. coli rrnB gene
    517..553     -  CDS            lacZα (fragment): LacZα fragment of β-galactosidase; lacZ fragment
    569..668     +  protein_bind   attL1: mutant version of attL; recombination site for the Gateway® LR reaction LR Clonase™
    674..2284    +  CDS            SLC9B2: SL9B2_HUMAN - Also known as NHA2, NHEDC2. Experimental evidence at protein level: Swiss-Prot protein existence level 1. Na(+)/H(+) antiporter that extrudes Na(+) or Li(+) in exchange for external protons across the membrane (PubMed:18000046, PubMed:28154142, PubMed:22948142, PubMed:18508966). Contributes to the regulation of intracellular pH, sodium homeostasis, and cell volume. Plays an important role for insulin secretion and clathrin-mediated endocytosis in beta-cells (By similarity). Involved in sperm motility and fertility (By similarity). It is controversial whether SLC9B2 plays a role i
   2286..2385    -  protein_bind   attL2: mutant version of attL; recombination site for the Gateway® LR reaction LR Clonase™
   2403..2421    -  promoter       T7 promoter: promoter for bacteriophage T7 RNA polymerase
   2555..3364    +  CDS            KanR: aminoglycoside phosphotransferase; aph(3')-Ia; confers resistance to kanamycin in bacteria or G418 (Geneticin®) in eukaryotes
   3511..4099    +  rep_origin     ori: high-copy-number ColE1/pMB1/pBR322/pUC origin of replication
