[The description below was written by a language model from this plasmid's Addgene catalogue record and pLannotate feature annotations shown in this document.]
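Description:
pDONR221_SLC9B2 is a Gateway entry clone built on the pDONR221 backbone, carrying a codon-optimized open reading frame for human SLC9B2 (also known as NHA2 or NHEDC2). The full sequenced plasmid is 4,161 nt and is maintained in E. coli at high copy through a ColE1/pUC-type origin, with selection by a kanamycin resistance gene (aminoglycoside phosphotransferase). Although the catalogue lists the vector type as mammalian expression, the feature table shows no eukaryotic promoter or polyadenylation signal. The plasmid itself is therefore a shuttle for the ORF rather than an expression construct.

The 1,611 bp SLC9B2 coding sequence sits between attL1 and attL2 sites, the recombination sites used in the Gateway LR reaction. LR Clonase exchanges the attL-flanked insert into any attR-containing destination vector, preserving orientation and reading frame, so the ORF can be moved into custom expression vectors with the promoter, tags or delivery system of choice. Upstream of the cassette, rrnB T1 and T2 transcription terminators insulate the insert from read-through transcription in bacteria. A T7 promoter lies downstream of attL2, oriented back toward the insert. Short lacI and lacZα fragments are backbone remnants, and M13 forward and reverse priming sites are used for sequencing across the insert.

SLC9B2 encodes a Na+/H+ antiporter that extrudes sodium or lithium in exchange for protons and contributes to intracellular pH, sodium homeostasis and cell volume regulation. The clone belongs to a consortium collection of solute carrier ORFs intended to support systematic study of SLC transporters for drug discovery.
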