Addgene plasmid #132235: pDONR221_SLC9B2
Purpose: Gateway entry clone with codon-optimized ORF sequence for subcloning into custom expression vectors
Depositing lab: RESOLUTE Consortium & Giulio Superti-Furga. Depositing organization: CeMM Research Center for Molecular Medicine. Publication: The RESOLUTE consortium: unlocking SLC transporters for drug discovery. Superti-Furga G, Lackner D, Wiedmer T, Ingles-Prieto A, Barbosa B, Girardi E, Goldmann U, Gurtl B, Klavins K, Klimek C, Lindinger S, Lineiro-Retes E, Muller AC, Onstein S, Redinger G, Reil D, Sedlyarov V, Wolf G, Crawford M, Everley R, ... Steppan CM. Nat Rev Drug Discov. 2020 Jul;19(7):429-430. doi: 10.1038/d41573-020-00056-6. PubMed 32265506.
Backbone
  Vector backbone: pDONR221
  Backbone manufacturer: Thermo Fisher Scientific
  Backbone size w/o insert (bp): 2550
  Vector type: Mammalian Expression
Growth in bacteria
  Bacterial resistance: Kanamycin, 50 μg/mL
  Growth temperature: 37°C
  Growth strain: Stbl3
  Copy number: High Copy
Gene/Insert
  Gene/Insert name: SLC9B2 (alt name: FLJ23984, NHA2, NHEDC2)
  Species: H. sapiens (human)
  Insert size (bp): 1611
  Entrez Gene: NHEDC2 (a.k.a. NHA2, NHE10, FLJ23984)
  Cloning method: Gateway Cloning
  Sequencing primers: 5′ M13-fwd; 3′ M13-rev
Terms and licenses: Academic/Nonprofit Terms; Industry Terms
Depositor comments: For more information on the full Resolute plasmid collection, please see www.addgene.org/depositor-collections/re-solute/. Please provide your feedback on this plasmid to the RESOLUTE consortium by filling out their RESOLUTE repository feedback form: https://forms.office.com/Pages/ResponsePage.aspx?id=0e05yklzmkS7rjFGQL4N7z4feCLQvEJAmVcOCM_u885UN1JJRko0Ukg4TVQwNTZLOUxPQVJWT1NHUCQlQCN0PWcu
How to cite: pDONR221_SLC9B2 was a gift from RESOLUTE Consortium & Giulio Superti-Furga (Addgene plasmid # 132235 ; http://n2t.net/addgene:132235 ; RRID:Addgene_132235)
