>Addgene plasmid #132235 | pDONR221_SLC9B2 | depositor partial sequence | sequence record 253870 | Codon-optimized ORF of SLC9B2
ATGGGCGACGAGGATAAGCGGATCACCTACGAGGACTCCGAGCCATCTACCGGCATGAACTATACACCCT
CTATGCACCAGGAGGCCCAGGAGGAGACCGTGATGAAGCTGAAGGGCATCGATGCCAATGAGCCAACAGA
GGGCAGCATCCTGCTGAAGAGCTCCGAGAAGAAGCTGCAGGAGACCCCAACAGAGGCAAACCACGTGCAG
CGGCTGAGACAGATGCTGGCATGCCCACCTCACGGACTGCTGGACAGAGTGATCACCAATGTGACAATCA
TCGTGCTGCTGTGGGCCGTGGTGTGGTCCATCACCGGATCTGAGTGCCTGCCAGGAGGAAACCTGTTCGG
CATCATCATCCTGTTTTACTGTGCCATCATCGGCGGCAAGCTGCTGGGCCTGATCAAGCTGCCCACACTG
CCACCCCTGCCTTCCCTGCTGGGAATGCTGCTGGCAGGCTTCCTGATCAGGAATATCCCCGTGATCAACG
ACAATGTGCAGATCAAGCACAAGTGGTCTAGCTCCCTGCGGAGCATCGCCCTGTCCATCATCCTGGTGAG
AGCCGGCCTGGGCCTGGATTCTAAGGCCCTGAAGAAGCTGAAGGGCGTGTGCGTGCGCCTGTCTATGGGA
CCTTGCATCGTGGAGGCATGTACCAGCGCCCTGCTGGCACACTACCTGCTGGGACTGCCATGGCAGTGGG
GCTTCATCCTGGGCTTTGTGCTGGGAGCCGTGTCTCCTGCAGTGGTGGTGCCAAGCATGCTGCTGCTGCA
GGGAGGAGGATATGGAGTGGAGAAGGGAGTGCCTACACTGCTGATGGCAGCAGGCTCCTTCGACGATATC
CTGGCCATCACCGGCTTTAACACATGTCTGGGCATCGCCTTCAGCACCGGCTCCACAGTGTTTAATGTGC
TGAGGGGCGTGCTGGAGGTGGTCATCGGAGTGGCAACCGGATCCGTGCTGGGCTTCTTTATCCAGTACTT
CCCCTCTAGGGACCAGGATAAGCTGGTGTGCAAGCGCACATTCCTGGTGCTGGGACTGAGCGTGCTGGCC
GTGTTTTCTAGCGTGCACTTCGGATTTCCTGGATCCGGAGGACTGTGCACCCTGGTCATGGCCTTTCTGG
CCGGCATGGGCTGGACATCCGAGAAGGCCGAGGTGGAGAAGATCATCGCCGTGGCCTGGGATATCTTCCA
GCCCCTGCTGTTTGGCCTGATCGGCGCCGAGGTGTCTATCGCAAGCCTGAGGCCTGAGACCGTGGGACTG
TGCGTGGCAACAGTGGGAATCGCCGTGCTGATCCGCATCCTGACCACATTCCTGATGGTGTGCTTCGCCG
GCTTTAACCTGAAGGAGAAGATCTTCATCAGCTTTGCCTGGCTGCCCAAGGCCACCGTGCAGGCAGCAAT
CGGATCCGTGGCCCTGGACACAGCACGGTCTCACGGCGAGAAGCAGCTGGAGGACTATGGCATGGATGTG
CTGACCGTGGCCTTTCTGAGCATCCTGATCACAGCCCCTATCGGATCCCTGCTGATCGGACTGCTGGGAC
CAAGACTGCTGCAGAAGGTGGAGCACCAGAATAAGGATGAGGAGGTGCAGGGCGAGACCAGCGTGCAGGT
G
